Addgene plasmid #63806: pBad_crtEBI_27
Purpose: expresses crtEBI genes for neurosporene production
Depositing lab: Howard Salis. Depositing organization: Pennsylvania State University. Publication: Efficient search, mapping, and optimization of multi-protein genetic systems in diverse bacteria. Farasat I, Kushwaha M, Collens J, Easterbrook M, Guido M, Salis HM. Mol Syst Biol. 2014 Jun 21;10:731. doi: 10.15252/msb.20134955. PubMed 24952589.
Backbone
  Vector backbone: FTV
  Vector type: Bacterial Expression
Growth in bacteria
  Bacterial resistance: Chloramphenicol, 25 μg/mL
  Growth temperature: 30°C
  Growth strain: DH10B
  Copy number: High Copy
Gene/Insert
  Gene/Insert name: crtEBI operon
  Species: Rhodobactor
  Mutation: Codon optimized for E.coli
  Promoter: PBAD
  Cloning method: Gibson Cloning
  Sequencing primers: 5′ pBAD-F; 3′ rrnB-T1-term-F
Terms and licenses: Academic/Nonprofit Terms; Industry Terms: Not Available to Industry
Depositor comments: Needs to be grown in E_IF3_15 strain for overproduction of neurosporene
How to cite: pBad_crtEBI_27 was a gift from Howard Salis (Addgene plasmid # 63806 ; http://n2t.net/addgene:63806 ; RRID:Addgene_63806)
