[The description below was written by a language model from this plasmid's Addgene catalogue record and pLannotate feature annotations shown in this document.]
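Description:
pBad_crtEBI_27 is a 6.9 kb bacterial expression plasmid built on the FTV backbone for arabinose-inducible production of the carotenoid neurosporene in E. coli. It replicates from a high-copy ColE1/pUC-type origin and is selected with chloramphenicol through a cat gene driven by its own promoter and followed by the lambda t0 terminator.

The payload is a three-gene crtEBI operon of Rhodobacter origin, codon optimized for E. coli and assembled by Gibson cloning downstream of the araBAD promoter. The divergently transcribed araC gene is carried on the plasmid, supplying the regulator that represses PBAD in the absence of L-arabinose and activates it when the sugar is present. The enzymes act in sequence. CrtE condenses farnesyl diphosphate with isopentenyl diphosphate to give geranylgeranyl diphosphate, CrtB joins two of these molecules to form phytoene, and CrtI introduces three double bonds to convert phytoene to neurosporene via phytofluene and zeta-carotene. The annotation matches crtE and crtB to Rhodobacter sphaeroides proteins, while crtI is called as a partial match to the Rhodobacter capsulatus enzyme, which may simply reflect the nearest database hit. Short gaps between the coding regions leave room for individual ribosome binding sites, although none are annotated. rrnB T1 and T7Te terminators are annotated downstream of the operon, on the opposite strand.

The numeric suffix suggests this is one member of a series of operon variants, though the record does not state what distinguishes it. The associated work concerns mapping and optimizing expression levels in multi-protein genetic systems. The depositor notes that neurosporene overproduction requires a specific engineered host strain, E_IF3_15, rather than the DH10B strain used for propagation.
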