Features (pLannotate 1.2.2; 11 found; start..end, strand, type, name):
     89..967     -  CDS            araC: L-arabinose regulatory protein; araC
    994..1278    +  promoter       araBAD promoter: araBAD; promoter of the L-arabinose operon of E. coli; the araC regulatory gene is transcribed in the opposite direction (Guzman et al., 1995)
   1328..2191    +  CDS            crtE: CRTE_RHOS4 - Protein inferred from homology: Swiss-Prot protein existence level 3. Catalyzes the condensation of farnesyl diphosphate (FPP) and isopentenyl diphosphate (IPP) to yield geranylgeranyl diphosphate (GGPP) needed for biosynthesis of carotenoids and diterpenes. From Rhodobacter sphaeroides (strain ATCC 17023 / DSM 158 / JCM 6121 / NBRC 12203 / NCIMB 8253 / ATH 2.4.1.) (Cereibacter sphaeroides).
   2235..3299    +  CDS            crtB: CRTB_RHOS4 - Protein inferred from homology: Swiss-Prot protein existence level 3. Involved in the biosynthesis of carotenoids. Catalyzes the condensation of two molecules of geranylgeranyl diphosphate (GGPP) to give prephytoene diphosphate (PPPP) and the subsequent rearrangement of the cyclopropylcarbinyl intermediate to yield phytoene (By similarity). From Rhodobacter sphaeroides (strain ATCC 17023 / DSM 158 / JCM 6121 / NBRC 12203 / NCIMB 8253 / ATH 2.4.1.) (Cereibacter sphaeroides).
   3380..4858    +  CDS            crtI (fragment): CRTI_RHOCB - Experimental evidence at protein level: Swiss-Prot protein existence level 1. Converts phytoene into all-trans-neurosporene as the major product, via the intermediary of phytofluene and zeta-carotene, by the introduction of three double bonds. Both intermediates, phytofluene and zeta-carotene, can be used as substrates and converted to neurosporene. 1,2-epoxy phytoene is also a suitable substrate whereas the C30 diapophytoene is not. From Rhodobacter capsulatus (strain ATCC BAA-309 / NBRC 16581 / SB1003).
   5052..5079    -  terminator     T7Te terminator: phage T7 early transcription terminator
   5095..5166    -  terminator     rrnB T1 terminator: transcription terminator T1 from the E. coli rrnB gene
   5183..5278    +  promoter       cat promoter (fragment): promoter of the E. coli cat gene encoding chloramphenicol acetyltransferase
   5279..5935    +  CDS            cat: CAT_ECOLX - Experimental evidence at protein level: Swiss-Prot protein existence level 1. This enzyme is an effector of chloramphenicol resistance in bacteria. From Escherichia coli. This protein is used as a marker in many commonly used cloning vectors, such as pACYC184.
   5959..6053    +  terminator     lambda t0 terminator: transcription terminator from phage lambda
   6142..6730    +  rep_origin     ori: high-copy-number ColE1/pMB1/pBR322/pUC origin of replication
>Addgene plasmid #63806 | pBad_crtEBI_27 | depositor full sequence | sequence record 106539 | Full Sequence
CATAATGTGCCTGTCAAATGGACGAAGCAGGGATTCTGCAAACCCTATGCTACTCCCTCGAGCCGTCAAT
TGTCTGATTCGTTACCAATTATGACAACTTGACGGCTACATCATTCACTTTTTCTTCACAACCGGCACGG
AACTCGCTCGGGCTGGCCCCGGTGCATTTTTTAAATACCCGCGAGAAATAGAGTTGATCGTCAAAACCAA
CATTGCGACCGACGGTGGCGATAGGCATCCGGGTGGTGCTCAAAAGCAGCTTCGCCTGGCTGATACGTTG
GTCCTCGCGCCAGCTTAAGACGCTAATCCCTAACTGCTGGCGGAAAAGATGTGACAGACGCGACGGCGAC
AAGCAAACATGCTGTGCGACGCTGGCGATATCAAAATTGCTGTCTGCCAGGTGATCGCTGATGTACTGAC
AAGCCTCGCGTACCCGATTATCCATCGGTGGATGGAGCGACTCGTTAATCGCTTCCATGCGCCGCAGTAA
CAATTGCTCAAGCAGATTTATCGCCAGCAGCTCCGAATAGCGCCCTTCCCCTTGCCCGGCGTTAATGATT
TGCCCAAACAGGTCGCTGAAATGCGGCTGGTGCGCTTCATCCGGGCGAAAGAACCCCGTATTGGCAAATA
TTGACGGCCAGTTAAGCCATTCATGCCAGTAGGCGCGCGGACGAAAGTAAACCCACTGGTGATACCATTC
GCGAGCCTCCGGATGACGACCGTAGTGATGAATCTCTCCTGGCGGGAACAGCAAAATATCACCCGGTCGG
CAAACAAATTCTCGTCCCTGATTTTTCACCACCCCCTGACCGCGAATGGTGAGATTGAGAATATAACCTT
TCATTCCCAGCGGTCGGTCGATAAAAAAATCGAGATAACCGTTGGCCTCAATCGGCGTTAAACCCGCCAC
CAGATGGGCATTAAACGAGTATCCCGGCAGCAGGGGATCATTTTGCGCTTCAGCCATACTTTTCATACTC
CCGCCATTCAGAGAAGAAACCAATTGTCCATATTGCATCAGACATTGCCGTCACTGCGTCTTTTACTGGC
TCTTCTCGCTAACCAAACCGGTAACCCCGCTTATTAAAAGCATTCTGTAACAAAGCGGGACCAAAGCCAT
GACAAAAACGCGTAACAAAAGTGTCTATAATCACGGCAGAAAAGTCCACATTGATTATTTGCACGGCGTC
ACACTTTGCTATGCCATAGCATTTTTATCCATAAGATTAGCGGATCTTACCTGACGCTTTTTATCGCAAC
TCTCTACTGTTTCTCCATACCCGTGAATTCAACCAATATACCAAATAAAGAGTTGAGGACGTCAAGGATG
GCATTCGAACAACGTATTGAAGCTGCTATGGCTGCTGCTATTGCACGTGGCCAGGGTAGCGAAGCTCCGT
CCAAACTGGCAACTGCGCTGGACTACGCTGTCACCCCTGGTGGTGCGCGCATTCGTCCGACTCTGCTGCT
GTCTGTCGCCACCGCTTGCGGCGATGACCGTCCTGCCCTGAGCGACGCGGCTGCGGTTGCCCTGGAACTG
ATCCATTGCGCTTCTCTGGTGCATGACGACCTGCCGTGCTTCGACGACGCTGAAATCCGTCGTGGTAAGC
CAACCGTTCATCGTGCATACAGCGAACCGCTGGCTATCCTGACTGGTGATTCCCTGATCGTTATGGGTTT
CGAAGTTCTGGCGCGTGCGGCGGCTGATCAGCCACAACGTGCCCTGCAACTGGTAACGGCTCTGGCGGTA
CGCACTGGTATGCCGATGGGCATCTGCGCTGGTCAGGGTTGGGAAAGCGAATCTCAGATCAACCTGTCTG
CATACCACCGTGCCAAAACTGGTGCCCTGTTCATCGCGGCTACTCAGATGGGCGCAATCGCAGCGGGTTA
CGAGGCGGAACCGTGGGAAGAACTGGGTGCGCGTATCGGCGAAGCGTTCCAGGTTGCAGATGATCTGCGT
GACGCGCTGTGCGATGCCGAAACCCTGGGTAAGCCGGCAGGTCAGGACGAAATCCATGCACGTCCGAACG
CTGTTCGCGAGTATGGTGTAGAAGGCGCGGCTAAACGCCTGAAAGACATCCTGGGTGGCGCGATCGCATC
CATCCCGTCCTGTCCAGGTGAAGCAATGCTGGCAGAGATGGTTCGTCGCTACGCCGAGAAAATCGTTCCA
GCTCAAGTTGCTGCACGCGTGTAATCTAGAACGTACACACACAATTATACTAAGGAGGTCCGAAATGATT
GCTTCTGCTGATCTGGATGCGTGTCGTGAAATGATTCGTACCGGCTCCTATAGCTTTCATGCCGCTTCTC
GTCTGCTGCCGGAACGCGTACGTGCGCCGAGCCTGGCGCTGTACGCCTTCTGCCGTGTAGCTGACGATGC
TGTGGATGAAGCTGTTAACGATGGCCAGCGTGAAGAAGATGCTGAAGTGAAACGCCGCGCAGTACTGAGC
CTGCGTGATCGTCTGGATCTGGTGTATGGCGGCCGTCCGCGTAACGCTCCTGCTGACCGCGCCTTTGCGG
CGGTCGTCGAAGAATTTGAAATGCCGCGTGCTCTGCCGGAAGCGCTGCTGGAAGGTCTGGCGTGGGATGC
GGTAGGCCGTTCCTACGACTCCTTCAGCGGTGTTCTGGATTACTCTGCGCGTGTTGCCGCAGCCGTTGGC
GCGATGATGTGTGTTCTGATGCGCGTTCGCGATCCTGATGTCCTGGCTCGTGCGTGCGATCTGGGTCTGG
CGATGCAACTGACCAACATCGCTCGTGACGTTGGCACTGACGCCCGTTCTGGTCGCATCTACCTGCCGCG
CGACTGGATGGAAGAGGAAGGCCTGCCGGTGGAAGAGTTCCTGGCACGCCCGGTGGTTGATGATCGCATC
CGTGCAGTCACTCACCGCCTGCTGCGCGCTGCGGACCGTCTGTACCTGCGTTCTGAGGCCGGTGTGTGTG
GCCTGCCGCTGGCTTGTCGTCCGGGCATTTACGCGGCACGTCACATCTATGCTGGTATTGGTGATGAAAT
CGCGCGTAACGGTTATGATTCTGTTACCCGTCGCGCTTTCACCACTCGTCGCCAGAAACTGGTTTGGCTG
GGTCTGTCCGCTACTCGCGCTGCTCTGAGCCCATTCGGTCCAGGTTGTGCAACCCTGCACGCCGCTCCGG
AACCAGAAGTCGCATTCCTGGTTAACGCGGCAGCACGCGCTCGTCCTCAGCGTGGCCGTAGCGAAGCTCT
GATTAGCGTTCTGGCTCAACTGGAGGCTCAGGATCGTCAGATCAGCCGCCAGCGTCTGGGTAACCGTGCG
AACCCGATCTAACTCGAAGCTTAAACCCAACAAATTAGACTATAAGTAGGTTAATAATGCCATCTATTTC
TCCAGCCTCTGACGCTGATCGTGCTCTGGTTATCGGCTCTGGCCTGGGCGGCCTGGCCGCTGCTATGCGT
CTGGGTGCAAAAGGTTGGCGTGTTACCGTAATCGATAAACTGGACGTTCCGGGTGGCCGTGGCTCCAGCA
TCACGCAGGAGGGCCATCGTTTTGACCTGGGCCCGACCATTGTTACTGTACCTCAAAGCCTGCGTGACCT
GTGGAAAACTTGCGGTCGCGACTTCGACGCAGATGTGGAGCTGAAACCGATTGACCCATTCTACGAAGTT
CGTTGGCCAGATGGCTCTCACTTTACCGTTCGTCAGTCTACTGAAGCTATGAAAGCTGAAGTAGCACGCC
TGTCTCCAGGCGATGTTGCGGGCTACGAGAAATTCCTGAAGGATTCCGAGAAACGTTATTGGTTCGGTTA
TGAGGACCTGGGTCGTCGCTCCATGCACAAACTGTGGGATCTGATCAAAGTCCTGCCGACCTTCGGCATG
ATGCGTGCTGATCGTTCCGTCTACCAGCACGCGGCCCTGCGCGTCAAGGATGAACGCCTGCGCATGGCGC
TGTCCTTCCATCCTCTGTTCATTGGTGGTGATCCGTTCAATGTGACCAGCATGTACATCCTGGTATCTCA
ACTGGAGAAAGAATTTGGTGTACATTACGCGATCGGCGGTGTGGCCGCCATCGCAGCCGCGATGGCGAAA
GTGATTGAAGGTCAGGGCGGCTCCTTCCGCATGAACACTGAAGTGGACGAAATCCTGGTTGAAAAAGGCA
CCGCTACCGGTGTTCGCCTGGCGTCTGGCGAAGTACTGCGCGCTGGTCTGGTTGTAAGCAATGCGGACGC
AGGCCATACCTACATGCGTCTGCTGCGCAATCACCCTCGCCGTCGTTGGACTGACGCCCACGTTAAATCT
CGCCGCTGGAGCATGGGCCTGTTTGTTTGGTACTTTGGCACCAAAGGTACTAAAGGCATGTGGCCGGATG
TGGGTCATCACACCATCGTGAACGCTCCGCGTTACAAAGGCCTGGTTGAGGACATCTTCCTGAAAGGTAA
ACTGGCCAAAGACATGTCCCTGTACATCCATCGTCCATCTATCACTGATCCGACCGTTGCGCCAGAAGGC
GACGATACCTTCTACGCGCTGTCCCCAGTGCCGCACCTGAAACAGGCACAGCCGGTAGACTGGCAGGCGG
TTGCGGAGCCGTACCGCGAAAGCGTCCTGGAAGTCCTGGAACAATCCATGCCGGGCATTGGTGAACGCAT
TGGTCCAAGCCTGGTGTTCACGCCAGAAACTTTCCGTGATCGTTACCTGTCCCCGTGGGGTGCAGGCTTC
TCTATCGAACCGCGCATCCTGCAATCTGCTTGGTTCCGTCCGCATAATATCTCTGAAGAAGTCGCAAATC
TGTTTCTGGTTGGTGCGGGCACCCACCCAGGTGCCGGTGTACCGGGTGTTATTGGCTCTGCGGAGGTCAT
GGCGAAACTGGCTCCGGATGCGCCGCGTGCGCGCCGTGAAGCTGAACCGGCTGAGCGCCTGGCAGCAGAA
TAACCATAACACACACACACACAAGGTCGTCACAGCACCGGTGCTTAATAAAGATCTTCGACGTCTGCTG
TGTAAAAAAAAACCCCGCCCCTGACAGGGCGGGGTTTTTTTTCGCGGTTGTGAATGCCATATGGCTGTGC
TGTGGTATAAACGCAGAAAGGCCCACCCGAAGGTGAGCCAGTGTGACTCTAGTAGAGAGCGTTCACCGAC
AAACAACAGATAAAACGAAAGGCCCAGTCTTTCGACTGAGCCTTTCGTTTTATTTGATGCCTGGCCTAGG
TTCACGTAAGAGGTTCCAACTTTCACCATAATGAAATAAGATCACTACCGGGCGTATTTTTTGAGTTATC
GAGATTTTCAGGAGCTAAGGAAGCTAAAATGGAGAAAAAAATCACTGGATATACCACCGTTGATATATCC
CAATGGCATCGTAAAGAACATTTTGAGGCATTTCAGTCAGTTGCTCAATGTACCTATAACCAGACCGTTC
AGCTGGATATTACGGCCTTTTTAAAGACCGTAAAGAAAAATAAGCACAAGTTTTATCCGGCCTTTATTCA
CATTCTTGCCCGCCTGATGAATGCTCATCCGGAATTTCGTATGGCAATGAAAGACGGTGAGCTGGTGATA
TGGGATAGTGTTCACCCTTGTTACACCGTTTTCCATGAGCAAACTGAAACGTTTTCATCGCTCTGGAGTG
AATACCACGACGATTTCCGGCAGTTTCTACACATATATTCGCAAGATGTGGCGTGTTACGGTGAAAACCT
GGCCTATTTCCCTAAAGGGTTTATTGAGAATATGTTTTTCGTCTCAGCCAATCCCTGGGTGAGTTTCACC
AGTTTTGATTTAAACGTGGCCAATATGGACAACTTCTTCGCCCCCGTTTTCACCATGGGCAAATATTATA
CGCAAGGCGACAAGGTGCTGATGCCGCTGGCGATTCAGGTTCATCATGCCGTTTGTGATGGCTTCCATGT
CGGCAGAATGCTTAATGAATTACAACAGTACTGCGATGAGTGGCAGGGCGGGGCGTAATTTGATATCGGT
ACCGCTTGGACTCCTGTTGATAGATCCAGTAATGACCTCAGAACTCCATCTGGATTTGTTCAGAACGCTC
GGTTGCCGCCGGGCGTTTTTTATTGGTGAGAATCCAAGCACCCGGGCATGACCAAAATCCCTTAACGTGA
GTTTTCGTTCCACTGAGCGTCAGACCCCGTAGAAAAGATCAAAGGATCTTCTTGAGATCCTTTTTTTCTG
CGCGTAATCTGCTGCTTGCAAACAAAAAAACCACCGCTACCAGCGGTGGTTTGTTTGCCGGATCAAGAGC
TACCAACTCTTTTTCCGAAGGTAACTGGCTTCAGCAGAGCGCAGATACCAAATACTGTCCTTCTAGTGTA
GCCGTAGTTAGGCCACCACTTCAAGAACTCTGTAGCACCGCCTACATACCTCGCTCTGCTAATCCTGTTA
CCAGTGGCTGCTGCCAGTGGCGATAAGTCGTGTCTTACCGGGTTGGACTCAAGACGATAGTTACCGGATA
AGGCGCAGCGGTCGGGCTGAACGGGGGGTTCGTGCACACAGCCCAGCTTGGAGCGAACGACCTACACCGA
ACTGAGATACCTACAGCGTGAGCTATGAGAAAGCGCCACGCTTCCCGAAGGGAGAAAGGCGGACAGGTAT
CCGGTAAGCGGCAGGGTCGGAACAGGAGAGCGCACGAGGGAGCTTCCAGGGGGAAACGCCTGGTATCTTT
ATAGTCCTGTCGGGTTTCGCCACCTCTGACTTGAGCGTCGATTTTTGTGATGCTCGTCAGGGGGGCGGAG
CCTATGGAAAAACGCCAGCAACGCGGCCTTTTTACGGTTCCTGGCCTTTTGCTGGCCTTTTGCTCACATG
TTCTTTCCTGCGTTATCCCCTGATTCTGTGGATAACCGTATTACCGCCTTTGAGTGAGCTGATACCTGGA
TCCTGATAAATGATTTCTGCAGAAAA
