>Addgene plasmid #63806 | pBad_crtEBI_27 | addgene partial sequence | sequence record 108434 | CAT-R 5'-GCAACTGACTGAAATGCCTC-3'
TGGTATATCCAGTGATTTTTTTCTCCATTTTAGCTTCCTTAGCTCCTGAAAATCTCGATAACTCAAAAAA
TACGCCCGGTAGTGATCTTATTTCATTATGGTGAAAGTTGGAACCTCTTACGTGAACCTAGGCCAGGCAT
CAAATAAAACGAAAGGCTCAGTCGAAAGACTGGGCCTTTCGTTTTATCTGTTGTTTGTCGGTGAACGCTC
TCTACTAGAGTCACACTGGCTCACCTTCGGGTGGGCCTTTCTGCGTTTATACCACAGCACAGCCATATGG
CATTCACAACCGCGAAAAAAAACCCCGCCCTGTCAGGGGCGGGGTTTTTTTTTACACAGCAGACGTCGAA
GATCTTTATTAAGCACCGGTGCTGTGACGACCTTGTGTGTGTGTGTGTTATGGTTATTCTGCTGCCAGGC
GCTCAGCCGGTTCAGCTTCACGGCGCGCACGCGGCGCATCCGGAGCCAGTTTCGCCATGACCTCCGCAGA
GCCAATAACACCCGGTACACCGGCACCTGGGTGGGTGCCCGCACCAACCAGAAACAGATTTGCGACTTCT
TCAGAGATATTATGCGGACGGAACCAAGCAGATTGCAGGATGCGCGGTTCGATAGAGAAGCCTGCACCCC
ACGGGGACAGGTAACGATCACGGAAAGTTTCTGGCGTGAACACCAGGCTTGGACCAATGCGTTCACCAAT
GCCCGGCATGGATTGTTCCAGGACTTCCAGGACGCTTTCGCGGTACGGCTCCGCAACCGCCTGCCAGTCT
ACCGGCTGTGCCTGTTTCAGGTGCGGCACT
