>Addgene plasmid #63806 | pBad_crtEBI_27 | addgene partial sequence | sequence record 108435 | pBAD-F 5'-ATGCCATAGCATTTTTATCC-3'
CGCAACTCTCTACTGTTTCTCCATACCCGTGAATTCAACCAATATACCAAATAAAGAGTTGAGGACGTCA
AGGATGGCATTCGAACAACGTATTGAAGCTGCTATGGCTGCTGCTATTGCACGTGGCCAGGGTAGCGAAG
CTCCGTCCAAACTGGCAACTGCGCTGGACTACGCTGTCACCCCTGGTGGTGCGCGCATTCGTCCGACTCT
GCTGCTGTCTGTCGCCACCGCTTGCGGCGATGACCGTCCTGCCCTGAGCGACGCGGCTGCGGTTGCCCTG
GAACTGATCCATTGCGCTTCTCTGGTGCATGACGACCTGCCGTGCTTCGACGACGCTGAAATCCGTCGTG
GTAAGCCAACCGTTCATCGTGCATACAGCGAACCGCTGGCTATCCTGACTGGTGATTCCCTGATCGTTAT
GGGTTTCGAAGTTCTGGCGCGTGCGGCGGCTGATCAGCCACAACGTGCCCTGCAACTGGTAACGGCTCTG
GCGGTACGCACTGGTATGCCGATGGGCATCTGCGCTGGTCAGGGTTGGGAAAGCGAATCTCAGATCAACC
TGTCTGCATACCACCGTGCCAAAACTGGTGCCCTGTTCATCGCGGCTACTCAGATGGGCGCAATCGCAGC
GGGTTACGAGGCGGAACCGTGGGAAGAACTGGGTGCGCGTATCGGCGAAGCGTTCCAGGTTGCAGATGAT
CTGCGTGACGCGCTGTGCGATGCCG
